>Addgene plasmid #217640 | pENTR-GFP-WT1 +KTS C terminal HA | addgene full sequence | sequence record 433434 | Addgene NGS Result
GGCGCCGGAACCAATTCAGTCGACGCCACCATGTTTCCTAACGCGCCCTACCTGCCCAGCTGCCTCGAGA
GCCAGCCCGCTATTCGCAATCAGGGTTACAGCACGGTCACCTTCGACGGGACGCCCAGCTACGGTCACAC
GCCCTCGCACCATGCGGCGCAGTTCCCCAACCACTCATTCAAGCATGAGGATCCCATGGGCCAGCAGGGC
TCGCTGGGTGAGCAGCAGTACTCGGTGCCGCCCCCGGTCTATGGCTGCCACACCCCCACCGACAGCTGCA
CCGGCAGCCAGGCTTTGCTGCTGAGGACGCCCTACAGCAGTGACAATTTATACCAAATGACATCCCAGCT
TGAATGCATGACCTGGAATCAGATGAACTTAGGAGCCACCTTAAAGGGAGTTGCTGCTGGGAGCTCCAGC
TCAGTGAAATGGACAGAAGGGCAGAGCAACCACAGCACAGGGTACGAGAGCGATAACCACACAACGCCCA
TCCTCTGCGGAGCCCAATACAGAATACACACGCACGGTGTCTTCAGAGGCATTCAGGATGTGCGACGTGT
GCCTGGAGTAGCCCCGACTCTTGTACGGTCGGCATCTGAGACCAGTGAGAAACGCCCCTTCATGTGTGCT
TACCCAGGCTGCAATAAGAGATATTTTAAGCTGTCCCACTTACAGATGCACAGCAGGAAGCACACTGGTG
AGAAACCATACCAGTGTGACTTCAAGGACTGTGAACGAAGGTTTTCTCGTTCAGACCAGCTCAAAAGACA
CCAAAGGAGACATACAGGTGTGAAACCATTCCAGTGTAAAACTTGTCAGCGAAAGTTCTCCCGGTCCGAC
CACCTGAAGACCCACACCAGGACTCATACAGGTAAAACAAGTGAAAAGCCCTTCAGCTGTCGGTGGCCAA
GTTGTCAGAAAAAGTTTGCCCGGTCAGATGTATCCGTATGATGTGCCGGATTATGCGAATTAGTCCGCCA
TCACAACATGCATCAGAGAAACATGACCAAACTCCAGCTGGCGCTTTGAGGGGTCTCCCTCGGGGACCGT
TCAGTGTCCCAGGCAGCACAGTGTGTGAACTGCTTTCAAGTCTGACTCTCCACTCCTCCTCACTAAAAAG
GAAGCTTCAGTTGATCTTCTTCATCCAACTTCCAAGACAAGATACCGGTGCTTCTGGAAACTACCAGGTG
TGCCTGGAAGAGTTGGTCTCTGCCCTGCCTACTTTTAGTTGACTCACAGGCCCTGGAGAAGCAGCTAACA
ATGTCTGGTTAGTTAAAAGCCCATTGCCATTTGGTGTGGATTTTCTACTGTAAGAAGAGCCATAGCTGAT
CATGTCCCCCTGACCCTTCCCTTCTTTTTTTATGCTCGTTTTCGCTGGGGATGGAATTATTGTACCATTT
TCTATCATGGAATATTTATAGGCCAGGGCATGTGTATGTGTCTGCTAATGTAAACTTTGTCATGGTTTCC
ATTTACTAACAGCAACAGCAAGAAATAAATCAGAGAGCAAGGCATCGGGGGTGAATCTTGTCTAACATTC
CCGAGGTCAGCCAGGCTGCTAACCTGGAAAGCAGGATGTAGTTCTGCCAGGCAACTTTTAAAGCTCATGC
ATTTCAAGCAGCTGAAGAAAAAATCAGAACTAACCAGTGCCTCTGTATAGAAATCTAAAAGAATTTTACC
ATTCAGTTAATCCAATGTGAACACTGGCACACTGCTCTTAAGAAACTATGAAGATCTGAGATTTTTTTGT
GTATGTTTTTGACTCTTTTGAGTGGTAATCATATGTGTCTTTATAGATGTACATACCTCCTTGCACAAAT
GGAGGGGAATTCATTTTCATCACTGGGAGTGTCCTTAGTGTATAAAAACCATGCTGGTATATGGCTTCAA
GTTGTAAAAATGAAAGTGGCTTTAAAAGAAAATAGGGGATGGTCCAGGATCTCCACTGATAAGACTGTTT
TTAAGTAACTTAAGGACCTTTGGGTCTACAAGTATATGTGAAAAAAATGAGACTTACTGGGTGAGGAAAT
CCATTGTTTAAAGATGGTCGTGTGTGTGTGTGTGTGTGTGTGTGTGTGTGTTGTGTTGCGTTTTGTTTTT
TAAGGGAGGGAATTTATTATTTACCGTTGCTTGAAATTACTGTGTAAATATATGTCTGATAATGATTTGC
TCTTTGACAACTAAAATTAGGACTGTATAAGTACTAGATGCATCACTGGGTGTTGGTCTTACAAGATATT
GATGATAACACTTAAAATTGTAACCTGCATTTTTCACTTTGCTCTCAATTAAAGTCTATTCAAAAGGTAA
TTCGCGGCCGCACTCGAGATATCTAGACCCAGCTTTCTTGTACAAAGTGGTGATTCCCCCGGGCTGCAGG
AATTCCGCCCCCCCCCCCTAACGTTACTGGCCGAAGCCGCTTGGAATAAGGCCGGTGTGCGTTTGTCTAT
ATGTTATTTTCCACCATATTGCCGTCTTTTGGCAATGTGAGGGCCCGGAAACCTGGCCCTGTCTTCTTGA
CGAGCATTCCTAGGGGTCTTTCCCCTCTCGCCAAAGGAATGCAAGGTCTGTTGAATGTCGTGAAGGAAGC
AGTTCCTCTGGAAGCTTCTTGAAGACAAACAACGTCTGTAGCGACCCTTTGCAGGCAGCGGAACCCCCCA
CCTGGCGACAGGTGCCTCTGCGGCCAAAAGCCACGTGTATAAGATACACCTGCAAAGGCGGCACAACCCC
AGTGCCACGTTGTGAGTTGGATAGTTGTGGAAAGAGTCAAATGGCTCTCCTCAAGCGTATTCAACAAGGG
GCTGAAGGATGCCCAGAAGGTACCCCATTGTATGGGATCTGATCTGGGGCCTCGGTGCACATGCTTTACA
TGTGTTTAGTCGAGGTTAAAAAAACGTCTAGGCCCCCCGAACCACGGGGACGTGGTTTTCCTTTGAAAAA
CACGATGATAATATGGCCACAACCATGGTGAGCAAGGGCGAGGAGCTGTTCACCGGGGTGGTGCCCATCC
TGGTCGAGCTGGACGGCGACGTAAACGGCCACAAGTTCAGCGTGTCTGGCGAGGGCGAGGGCGATGCCAC
CTACGGCAAGCTGACCCTGAAGTTCATCTGCACCACCGGCAAGCTGCCCGTGCCCTGGCCCACCCTCGTG
ACCACCCTGACCTACGGCGTGCAGTGCTTCAGCCGCTACCCCGACCACATGAAGCAGCACGACTTCTTCA
AGTCCGCCATGCCCGAAGGCTACGTCCAGGAGCGCACCATCTTCTTCAAGGACGACGGCAACTACAAGAC
CCGCGCCGAGGTGAAGTTCGAGGGCGACACCCTGGTGAACCGCATCGAGCTGAAGGGCATCGACTTCAAG
GAGGACGGCAACATCCTGGGGCACAAGCTGGAGTACAACTACAACAGCCACAACGTCTATATCATGGCCG
ACAAGCAGAAGAACGGCATCAAGGCGAACTTCAAGATCCGCCACAACATCGAGGACGGCAGCGTGCAGCT
CGCCGACCACTACCAGCAGAACACCCCCATCGGCGACGGCCCCGTGCTGCTGCCCGACAACCACTACCTG
AGCACCCAGTCCGCCCTGAGCAAAGACCCCAACGAGAAGCGCGATCACATGGTCCTGCTGGAGTTCGTGA
CCGCCGCCGGGATCACTCTCGGCATGGACGAGCTGTACAAGTAATGAATTAATTAAGAATTATCAAGCTT
ATCGATACCGTCGAGATATCTAGACCCAGCTTTCTTGTACAAAGTTGGCATTATAAGAAAGCATTGCTTA
TCAATTTGTTGCAACGAACAGGTCACTATCAGTCAAAATAAAATCATTATTTGCCATCCAGCTGCAGCTC
TGGCCCGTGTCTCAAAATCTCTGATGTTACATTGCACAAGATAAAAATATATCATCATGAACAATAAAAC
TGTCTGCTTACATAAACAGTAATACAAGGGGTGTTATGAGCCATATTCAACGGGAAACGTCGAGGCCGCG
ATTAAATTCCAACATGGATGCTGATTTATATGGGTATAAATGGGCTCGCGATAATGTCGGGCAATCAGGT
GCGACAATCTATCGCTTGTATGGGAAGCCCGATGCGCCAGAGTTGTTTCTGAAACATGGCAAAGGTAGCG
TTGCCAATGATGTTACAGATGAGATGGTCAGACTAAACTGGCTGACGGAATTTATGCCTCTTCCGACCAT
CAAGCATTTTATCCGTACTCCTGATGATGCATGGTTACTCACCACTGCGATCCCCGGAAAAACAGCATTC
CAGGTATTAGAAGAATATCCTGATTCAGGTGAAAATATTGTTGATGCGCTGGCAGTGTTCCTGCGCCGGT
TGCATTCGATTCCTGTTTGTAATTGTCCTTTTAACAGCGATCGCGTATTTCGTCTCGCTCAGGCGCAATC
ACGAATGAATAACGGTTTGGTTGATGCGAGTGATTTTGATGACGAGCGTAATGGCTGGCCTGTTGAACAA
GTCTGGAAAGAAATGCATAAACTTTTGCCATTCTCACCGGATTCAGTCGTCACTCATGGTGATTTCTCAC
TTGATAACCTTATTTTTGACGAGGGGAAATTAATAGGTTGTATTGATGTTGGACGAGTCGGAATCGCAGA
CCGATACCAGGATCTTGCCATCCTATGGAACTGCCTCGGTGAGTTTTCTCCTTCATTACAGAAACGGCTT
TTTCAAAAATATGGTATTGATAATCCTGATATGAATAAATTGCAGTTTCATTTGATGCTCGATGAGTTTT
TCTAATCAGAATTGGTTAATTGGTTGTAACATTATTCAGATTGGGCCCCGTTCCACTGAGCGTCAGACCC
CGTAGAAAAGATCAAAGGATCTTCTTGAGATCCTTTTTTTCTGCGCGTAATCTGCTGCTTGCAAACAAAA
AAACCACCGCTACCAGCGGTGGTTTGTTTGCCGGATCAAGAGCTACCAACTCTTTTTCCGAAGGTAACTG
GCTTCAGCAGAGCGCAGATACCAAATACTGTTCTTCTAGTGTAGCCGTAGTTAGGCCACCACTTCAAGAA
CTCTGTAGCACCGCCTACATACCTCGCTCTGCTAATCCTGTTACCAGTGGCTGCTGCCAGTGGCGATAAG
TCGTGTCTTACCGGGTTGGACTCAAGACGATAGTTACCGGATAAGGCGCAGCGGTCGGGCTGAACGGGGG
GTTCGTGCACACAGCCCAGCTTGGAGCGAACGACCTACACCGAACTGAGATACCTACAGCGTGAGCTATG
AGAAAGCGCCACGCTTCCCGAAGGGAGAAAGGCGGACAGGTATCCGGTAAGCGGCAGGGTCGGAACAGGA
GAGCGCACGAGGGAGCTTCCAGGGGGAAACGCCTGGTATCTTTATAGTCCTGTCGGGTTTCGCCACCTCT
GACTTGAGCGTCGATTTTTGTGATGCTCGTCAGGGGGGCGGAGCCTATGGAAAAACGCCAGCAACGCGGC
CTTTTTACGGTTCCTGGCCTTTTGCTGGCCTTTTGCTCACATGTTCTTTCCTGCGTTATCCCCTGATTCT
GTGGATAACCGTATTACCGCTAGCATGGATCTCGGGGACGTCTAACTACTAAGCGAGAGTAGGGAACTGC
CAGGCATCAAATAAAACGAAAGGCTCAGTCGGAAGACTGGGCCTTTCGTTTTATCTGTTGTTTGTCGGTG
AACGCTCTCCTGAGTAGGACAAATCCGCCGGGAGCGGATTTGAACGTTGTGAAGCAACGGCCCGGAGGGT
GGCGGGCAGGACGCCCGCCATAAACTGCCAGGCATCAAACTAAGCAGAAGGCCATCCTGACGGATGGCCT
TTTTGCGTTTCTACAAACTCTTCCTGTTAGTTAGTTACTTAAGCTCGGGCCCCAAATAATGATTTTATTT
TGACTGATAGTGACCTGTTCGTTGCAACAAATTGATAAGCAATGCTTTTTTATAATGCCAACTTTGTACA
AAAAAGCAGGCT
Features (pLannotate 1.2.2; 12 found; start..end, strand, type, name):
   2337..2361    -  protein_bind   attB2: mutant version of attB; recombination site for the Gateway® BP reaction BP Clonase™
   2365..2385    +  misc_feature   MCS (fragment): pBluescript multiple cloning site
   2489..2951    +  misc_feature   IRES: internal ribosome entry site (IRES) of the encephalomyocarditis virus (EMCV)
   2965..3684    +  CDS            EGFP: the original enhanced GFP (Yang et al., 1996) mammalian codon-optimized
   3701..3724    +  misc_feature   MCS (fragment): pBluescript multiple cloning site
   3734..3833    -  protein_bind   attL2: mutant version of attL; recombination site for the Gateway® LR reaction LR Clonase™
   3956..4765    +  CDS            KanR: aminoglycoside phosphotransferase; aph(3')-Ia; confers resistance to kanamycin in bacteria or G418 (Geneticin®) in eukaryotes
   4855..5443    +  rep_origin     ori: high-copy-number ColE1/pMB1/pBR322/pUC origin of replication
   5611..5654    -  terminator     rrnB T1 terminator: Escherichia coli rrnB; transcription terminator T1 from the E. coli rrnB gene
   5786..5813    +  terminator     rrnB T2 terminator: transcription terminator T2 from the E. coli rrnB gene
   5863..5962    +  protein_bind   attL1: mutant version of attL; recombination site for the Gateway® LR reaction LR Clonase™
   5957..1026    +  CDS            WT1 (fragment) (across the origin): WT1_HUMAN - Experimental evidence at protein level: Swiss-Prot protein existence level 1. Transcription factor that plays an important role in cellular development and cell survival (PubMed:7862533). Recognizes and binds to the DNA sequence 5'-GCG(T/G)GGGCG-3' (PubMed:7862533, PubMed:17716689, PubMed:25258363). Regulates the expression of numerous target genes, including EPO. Plays an essential role for development of the urogenital system. It has a tumor suppressor as well as an oncogenic role in tumor formation. Function may be isoform-specific: isoforms lacking the KTS motif may act as tran
