[The description below was written by a language model from this plasmid's Addgene catalogue record and pLannotate feature annotations shown in this document.]
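Description:
pENTR-GFP-WT1 +KTS C terminal HA is a Gateway entry clone of about 6 kb built on a pENTR backbone. It is propagated in E. coli from a high-copy ColE1/pUC-type origin and selected with kanamycin through an aph(3')-Ia (KanR) cassette. The rrnB T1 and T2 transcription terminators sit upstream of the attL1 site, where they shield the cloned region from read-through transcription originating in the backbone. As is usual for an entry vector, no eukaryotic promoter is annotated; expression depends on the destination vector into which the cassette is moved.

The transferable payload lies between attL1 and attL2. It begins with the human WT1 coding sequence, described in the record as the +KTS isoform, which retains the three-residue KTS insertion between zinc fingers that alters the DNA-binding behaviour of this transcription factor. The catalogue entry states that WT1 carries a C-terminal HA epitope tag for detection or immunoprecipitation. The automated annotation does not call the HA tag and marks only a fragment of WT1, leaving a stretch of more than 1 kb unannotated between that fragment and the next feature. Downstream are a residual attB2 site and fragments of a pBluescript polylinker, followed by an EMCV IRES and EGFP. After transfer, WT1-HA and EGFP would therefore be translated from a single bicistronic transcript, with green fluorescence marking expressing cells.

An LR Clonase reaction moves the whole WT1-HA–IRES–EGFP unit into a chosen destination vector. The associated publication concerns isoform-specific roles of WT1 in acute myeloid leukemia, which points to comparative isoform expression studies. The record does not name a particular destination vector.
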