Addgene plasmid #217640: pENTR-GFP-WT1 +KTS C terminal HA
Purpose: Entry vector with WT1 +KTS mutant with C terminal HA for gateway cloning
Depositing lab: Constanze Bonifer. Depositing organization: University of Birmingham. Publication: Isoform-specific and signaling-dependent propagation of acute myeloid leukemia by Wilms tumor 1. Potluri S, Assi SA, Chin PS, Coleman DJL, Pickin A, Moriya S, Seki N, Heidenreich O, Cockerill PN, Bonifer C. Cell Rep. 2021 Apr 20;35(3):109010. doi: 10.1016/j.celrep.2021.109010. PubMed 33882316.
Backbone
  Vector backbone: pENTR
  Vector type: Gateway cloning
Growth in bacteria
  Bacterial resistance: Kanamycin, 50 μg/mL
  Growth temperature: 37°C
  Growth strain: NEB Stable
  Copy number: High Copy
Gene/Insert
  Gene/Insert name: WT1 +KTS isoform
  Species: H. sapiens (human)
  Entrez Gene: WT1 (a.k.a. AWT1, GUD, NPHS4, WAGR, WIT-2, WT-1, WT33)
  Tag / fusion protein: HA (C terminal on insert)
  Cloning method: Restriction Enzyme; 5′ cloning site unknown (unknown if destroyed)
Terms and licenses: Academic/Nonprofit Terms; Industry Terms: Not Available to Industry
How to cite: pENTR-GFP-WT1 +KTS C terminal HA was a gift from Constanze Bonifer (Addgene plasmid # 217640 ; http://n2t.net/addgene:217640 ; RRID:Addgene_217640)
